>Addgene plasmid #205634 | pKM-U6-reRNA-mmPCSK9 | addgene full sequence | sequence record 412725 | Addgene NGS Result
CCACCTAAATTGTAAGCGTTAATATTTTGTTAAAATTCGCGTTAAATTTTTGTTAAATCAGCTCATTTTT
TAACCAATAGGCCGAAATCGGCAAAATCCCTTATAAATCAAAAGAATAGACCGAGATAGGGT
[37 nt withheld, positions 133-169]
AAAGAACGTGGACTCCAACGTCAAAGG
[49 nt withheld, positions 197-245]
T
[91 nt withheld, positions 247-337]
G
[52 nt withheld, positions 339-390]
GGCGGGTGTGGK
[59 nt withheld, positions 403-461]
CCCATTCGCCATTCAGGCTGCGCAACTGTTGGGAAGGGCGATCGGTGCGGGCCTCTTCGCTATTACGCCA
GCTGGCGAAAGGGGGATGTGCTGCAAGGCGATTAAGTTGGGTAACGCCAGGGTTTTCCCAGTCACGACGT
TGTAAAACGACGGCCAGTGAGCGCGCGTAATACGACTCACTATAGGGCGAATTGGGTACCGGCATATGGT
TCTTGACAGAGGTGTAAAAAGTACTCAAAAATTTTACTCAAGTGAAAGTACAAGTACTTAGGGAAAATTT
TACTCAATTAAAAGTAAAAGTATCTGGCTAGAATCTTACTTGAGTAAAAGTAAAAAAGTACTCCATTAAA
ATTGTACTTGAGTATTAAGGAAGTAAAAGTAAAAGCAAGAAAGATCGATCTCGAAGGATCTGGAGGCCAC
CATGGTGTCGATAACTTCGTATAGCATACATTATACGAAGTTATCGATAGTCCAGTGTGGTGGAATTGCC
CTTGGCCGGCCATAACTTCGTATAGGATACTTTATACGAAGTTATGGTACCGGCGCGCATGTGAGGGCCT
ATTTCCCATGATTCCTTCATATTTGCATATACGATACAAGGCTGTTAGAGAGATAATTGGAATTAATTTG
ACTGTAAACACAAAGATATTAGTACAAAATACGTGACGTAGAAAGTAATAATTTCTTGGGTAGTTTGCAG
TTTTAAAATTATGTTTTAAAATGGACTATCATATGCTTACCGTAACTTGAAAGTATTTCGATTTCTTGGC
TTTATATATCTTGTGGAAAGGACGAAACACCGATTCAAGAATCCCGAAGTGAAGAATCTTGCCGTCCGTA
CATGGACTTGCCCGAACTGTGGGGAAACCCATGACCGAGACGAGAACGCTGCGCTGAACATTCGGCGTGA
AGCGTTGGTGGCTGCGGGAATCTCAGACACCTTAAACGCTCATGGAGGCTATGTCAGACCTGCTTCGGCG
GGCAATGGTCTGCGAAGTGAGAATCACGCGACTTTAGTCGTGTGAGGTTCAAGACGTCTTTGGTAGAGAA
GTGGCCGGCATGGTCCCAGCCTCCTCGCTGGCGCCGGCTGGGCAACATGCTTCGGCATGGCGAATGGGAC
TTTTTTGGTACCAGGTACGGCCGCTTCGAGCAGACATGATAAGATACATTGATGAGTTTGGACAAACCAC
AACTAGAATGCAGTGAAAAAAATGCTTTATTTGTGAAATTTGTGATGCTATTGCTTTATTTGTAACCATT
ATAAGCTGCAATAAACAAGTTAACAACAACAATTGCATTCATTTTATGTTTCAGGTTCAGGGGGAGATGT
GGGAGGTTTTTTAAAGCAAGTAAAACCTCTACAAATGTGGTAAAATCGCGAAGGTCGACGGTATACAGAC
ATGATAAGATACATTGATGAGTTTGGACAAACCACAACTAGAATGCAGTGAAAAAAATGCTTTATTTGTG
AAATTTGTGATGCTATTGCTTTATTTGTAACCATTATAAGCTGCAATAAACAAGTTGGGGTGGGCGAAGA
ACTCCAGCATGAGATCCCCGCGCTGGAGGATCATCCAGCCGGCGTCCCGGAAAACGATTCCGAAGCCCAA
CCTTTCATAGAAGGCGGCGGTGGAATCGAAATCTCGTAGCACGTGCTATTCCTTTGCCCTCGGACGAGTG
CTGGGGCGTCGGTTTCCACTATCGGCGAGTACTTCTACACAGCCATCGGTCCAGACGGCCGCGCTTCTGC
GGGCGATTTGTGTACGCCCGACAGTCCCGGCTCCGGATCGGACGATTGCGTCGCATCGACCCTGCGCCCA
AGCTGCATCATCGAAATTGCCGTCAACCAAGCTCTGATAGAGTTGGTCAAGACCAATGCGGAGCATATAC
GCCCGGAGCCGCGGCGATCCTGCAAGCTCCGGATGCCTCCGCTCGAAGTAGCGCGTCTGCTGCTCCATAC
AAGCCAACCACGGCCTCCAGAAGAAGATGTTGGCGACCTCGTATTGGGAATCCCCGAACATCGCCTCGCT
CCAGTCAATGACCGCTGTTATGCGGCCATTGTCCGTCAGGACATTGTTGGAGCCGAAATCCGCGTGCACG
AGGTGCCGGACTTCGGGGCAGTCCTCGGCCCAAAGCATCAGCTCATCGAGAGCCTGCGCGACGGACGCAC
TGACGGTGTCGTCCATCACAGTTTGCCAGTGATACACATGGGGATCAGCAATCGCGCATATGAAATCACG
CCATGTAGTGTATTGACCGATTCCTTGCGGTCCGAATGGGCCGAACCCGCTCGTCTGGCTAAGATCGGCC
GCAGCGATCGCATCCATGGCCTCCGCGACCGGCTGCAGAACAGCGGGCAGTTCGGTTTCAGGCAGGTCTT
GCAACGTGACACCCTGTGCACGGCGGGAGATGCAATAGGTCAGGCTCTCGCTGAATTCCCCAATGTCAAG
CACTTCCGGAATCGGGAGCGCGGCCGATGCAAAGTGCCGATAAACATAACGATCTTTGTAGAAACCATCG
GCGCAGCTATTTACCCGCAGGACATATCCACGCCCTCCTACATCGAAGCTGAAAGCACGAGATTCTTCGC
CCTCCGAGAGCTGCATCAGGTCGGAGACGCTGTCGAACTTTTCGATCAGAAACTTCTCGACAGACGTCGC
GGTGAGTTCAGGCTTTTTCATCACGTGCTGATCAGATCCGAAAATGGATATACAAGCTCCCGGGAGCTTT
TTGCAAAAGCCTAGGCCTCCAAAAAAGCCTCCTCACTACTTCTGGAATAGCTCAGAGGCAGAGGCGGCCT
CGGCCTCTGCATAAATAAAAAAAATTAGTCAGCCATGGGGCGGAGAATGGGCGGAACTGGGCGGAGTTAG
GGGCGGGATGGGCGGAGTTAGGGGCGGGACTATGGTTGCTGACTAATTGAGATGCATGCTTTGCATACTT
CTGCCTGCTGGGGAGCCTGGGGACTTTCCACACCCTAACTGACACACATTCCACAGAATTCAAGTGATCT
CCAAAAAATAAGTACTTTTTGACTGTAAATAAAATTGTAAGGAGTAAAAAGTACTTTTTTTTCTAAAAAA
ATGTAATTAAGTAAAAGTAAAAGTATTGATTTTTAATTGTACTCAAGTAAAGTAAAAATCCCCAAAAATA
ATACTTAAGTACAGTAATCAAGTAAAATTACTCAAGTACTTTACACCTCTGGTTCTTGACCCCCTACCTT
CAGCAAGCCCAGCAGATCCGAGCTCCAGCTTTTGTTCCCTTTAGTGAGGGTTAATTGCGCGCTTGGCGTA
ATCATGGTCATAGCTGTTTCCTGTGTGAAATTGTTATCCGCTCACAATTCCACACAACATACGAGCCGGA
AGCATAAAGTGTAAAGCCTGGGGTGCCTAATGAGTGAGCTAACTCACATTAATTGCGTTGCGCTCACTGC
CCGCTTTCCAGTCGGGAAACCTGTCGTGCCAGCTGCATTAATGAATCGGCCAACGCGCGGGGAGAGGCGG
TTTGCGTATTGGGCGCTCTTCCGCTTCCTCGCTCACTGACTCGCTGCGCTCGGTCGTTCGGCTGCGGCGA
GCGGTATCAGCTCACTCAAAGGCGGTAATACGGTTATCCACAGAATCAGGGGATAACGCAGGAAAGAACA
TGTGAGCAAAAGGCCAGCAAAAGGCCAGGAACCGTAAAAAGGCCGCGTTGCTGGCGTTTTTCCATAGGCT
CCGCCCCCCTGACGAGCATCACAAAAATCGACGCTCAAGTCAGAGGTGGCGAAACCCGACAGGACTATAA
AGATACCAGGCGTTTCCCCCTGGAAGCTCCCTCGTGCGCTCTCCTGTTCCGACCCTGCCGCTTACCGGAT
ACCTGTCCGCCTTTCTCCCTTCGGGAAGCGTGGCGCTTTCTCATAGCTCACGCTGTAGGTATCTCAGTTC
GGTGTAGGTCGTTCGCTCCAAGCTGGGCTGTGTGCACGAACCCCCCGTTCAGCCCGACCGCTGCGCCTTA
TCCGGTAACTATCGTCTTGAGTCCAACCCGGTAAGACACGACTTATCGCCACTGGCAGCAGCCACTGGTA
ACAGGATTAGCAGAGCGAGGTATGTAGGCGGTGCTACAGAGTTCTTGAAGTGGTGGCCTAACTACGGCTA
CACTAGAAGAACAGTATTTGGTATCTGCGCTCTGCTGAAGCCAGTTACCTTCGGAAAAAGAGTTGGTAGC
TCTTGATCCGGCAAACAAACCACCGCTGGTAGCGGTGGTTTTTTTGTTTGCAAGCAGCAGATTACGCGCA
GAAAAAAAGGATCTCAAGAAGATCCTTTGATCTTTTCTACGGGGTCTGACGCTCAGTGGAACGAAAACTC
ACGTTAAGGGATTTTGGTCATGAGATTATCAAAAAGGATCTTCACCTAGATCCTTTTAAATTAAAAATGA
AGTTTTAAATCAATCTAAAGTATATATGAGTAAACTTGGTCTGACAGTTACCAATGCTTAATCAGTGAGG
CACCTATCTCAGCGATCTGTCTATTTCGTTCATCCATAGTTGCCTGACTCCCCGTCGTGTAGATAACTAC
GATACGGGAGGGCTTACCATCTGGCCCCAGTGCTGCAATGATACCGCGAGACCCACGCTCACCGGCTCCA
GATTTATCAGCAATAAACCAGCCAGCCGGAAGGGCCGAGCGCAGAAGTGGTCCTGCAACTTTATCCGCCT
CCATCCAGTCTATTAATTGTTGCCGGGAAGCTAGAGTAAGTAGTTCGCCAGTTAATAGTTTGCGCAACGT
TGTTGCCATTGCTACAGGCATCGTGGTGTCACGCTCGTCGTTTGGTATGGCTTCATTCAGCTCCGGTTCC
CAACGATCAAGGCGAGTTACATGATCCCCCATGTTGTGCAAAAAAGCGGTTAGCTCCTTCGGTCCTCCGA
TCGTTGTCAGAAGTAAGTTGGCCGCAGTGTTATCACTCATGGTTATGGCAGCACTGCATAATTCTCTTAC
TGTCATGCCATCCGTAAGATGCTTTTCTGTGACTGGTGAGTACTCAACCAAGTCATTCTGAGAATAGTGT
ATGCGGCGACCGAGTTGCTCTTGCCCGGCGTCAATACGGGATAATACCGCGCCACATAGCAGAACTTTAA
AAGTGCTCATCATTGGAAAACGTTCTTCGGGGCGAAAACTCTCAAGGATCTTACCGCTGTTGAGATCCAG
TTCGATGTAACCCACTCGTGCACCCAACTGATCTTCAGCATCTTTTACTTTCACCAGCGTTTCTGGGTGA
GCAAAAACAGGAAGGCAAAATGCCGCAAAAAAGGGAATAAGGGCGACACGGAAATGTTGAATACTCATAC
TCTTCCTTTTTCAATATTATTGAAGCATTTATCAGGGTTATTGTCTCATGAGCGGATACATATTTGAATG
TATTTAGAAAAATAAACAAATAGGGGTTCCGCGCACATTTCCCCGAAAAGTG
Features (pLannotate 1.2.2; 21 found; start..end, strand, type, name):
      7..461     -  rep_origin     f1 ori (sequence partly withheld): f1 bacteriophage origin of replication; arrow indicates direction of (+) strand synthesis
    466..621     -  CDS            lacZα (fragment): LacZα fragment of β-galactosidase; lacZ fragment
    629..647     +  promoter       T7 promoter: promoter for bacteriophage T7 RNA polymerase
    892..925     +  protein_bind   loxP: Cre-mediated recombination occurs in the 8-bp core sequence (GCATACAT). Cre recombinase
    963..996     +  protein_bind   lox2272: Cre-mediated recombination occurs in the 8-bp core sequence (GGATACTT). lox2272 sites are compatible with each other, but incompatible with loxP or loxN sites (Lee and Saito, 1988). Cre recombinase
   1014..1254    +  promoter       U6 promoter: RNA polymerase III promoter for human U6 snRNA
   1428..1493    -  CDS            pckA (fragment): PCKA_DEIRA - Protein inferred from homology: Swiss-Prot protein existence level 3. Involved in the gluconeogenesis. Catalyzes the conversion of oxaloacetate (OAA) to phosphoenolpyruvate (PEP) through direct phosphoryl transfer between the nucleoside triphosphate and OAA. From Deinococcus radiodurans (strain ATCC 13939 / DSM 20539 / JCM 16871 / LMG 4051 / NBRC 15346 / NCIMB 9279 / R1 / VKM B-1422).
   1621..1742    -  polyA_signal   SV40 poly(A) signal: SV40 polyadenylation signal
   1765..1833    -  CDS            large T antigen (fragment): large T antigen from SV40 (simian virus 40)
   1866..1987    -  polyA_signal   SV40 poly(A) signal: SV40 polyadenylation signal
   1982..2107    -  CDS            ble (fragment): BLE_KLEPN - Experimental evidence at protein level: Swiss-Prot protein existence level 1. Binding protein with a strong affinity to the bleomycin family of antibiotics. Binds to CL990; an antimitotic-antibiotic compound. From Klebsiella pneumoniae.
   2117..3142    -  CDS            HygR: aminoglycoside phosphotransferase from E. coli; aph(4)-Ia; confers resistance to hygromycin
   3199..3409    -  promoter       SV40 promoter: SV40 early promoter
   3719..3737    -  promoter       T3 promoter: promoter for bacteriophage T3 RNA polymerase
   3782..3798    -  protein_bind   lac operator: The lac repressor binds to the lac operator to inhibit transcription in E. coli. This inhibition can be relieved by adding lactose or isopropyl-β-D-thiogalactopyranoside (IPTG). lac repressor encoded by lacI
   3806..3836    -  promoter       lac promoter: promoter for the E. coli lac operon
   3851..3872    -  protein_bind   CAP binding site: CAP binding activates transcription in the presence of cAMP. E. coli catabolite activator protein
   3885..3977    -  CDS            lacI (fragment): lac repressor; lacI; The lac repressor binds to the lac operator to inhibit transcription in E. coli. This inhibition can be relieved by adding lactose or isopropyl-β-D-thiogalactopyranoside (IPTG).
   4160..4748    -  rep_origin     ori: high-copy-number ColE1/pMB1/pBR322/pUC origin of replication
   4919..5779    -  CDS            AmpR: β-lactamase; bla; confers resistance to ampicillin, carbenicillin, and related antibiotics
   5780..5884    -  promoter       AmpR promoter: bla
