[The description below was written by a language model from this plasmid's Addgene catalogue record and pLannotate feature annotations shown in this document.]
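Description:
pKM-U6-reRNA-mmPCSK9 is a 5.9 kb mammalian expression plasmid that delivers a guide RNA for TnpB-based genome editing. It derives from the pKM-U6-reRNA-acceptor-2xBbsI backbone, whose name indicates that spacers are inserted between two BbsI sites. The plasmid sits in a pBluescript-like framework, with flanking T7 and T3 promoters, lacZα and lac promoter/operator remnants, and an f1 origin. It replicates in E. coli from a high-copy ColE1/pUC-type origin and is selected with ampicillin through the β-lactamase gene and its native promoter.

The payload is a human U6 RNA polymerase III promoter driving a reRNA (also called ωRNA), the guide RNA used by the ISDra2 TnpB nuclease, carrying a 20-nt spacer directed against mouse Pcsk9. The short hit annotated as a Deinococcus radiodurans pckA fragment downstream of U6 most likely reflects the Deinococcus-derived reRNA scaffold rather than a genuine coding element, although the scaffold itself is not annotated as such. A loxP and a lox2272 site lie just upstream of the U6 promoter. No partner sites are annotated, and the record does not explain their role.

On the opposite strand, an SV40 early promoter drives a hygromycin resistance gene, followed by SV40 polyadenylation signals, which permits selection of transfected mammalian cells. The small ble and large T antigen fragments nearby appear to be cloning remnants. No nuclease is encoded, so the plasmid must be paired with a separate TnpB expression construct. Its stated purpose is targeting Pcsk9 in mouse, in work on an enhanced ISDra2 TnpB editing system.
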