Addgene plasmid #205634: pKM-U6-reRNA-mmPCSK9
Purpose: reRNA guide targeting Mus Musculus PCSK9
Depositing lab: Gerald Schwank. Depositing organization: University of Zurich. Publication: Effective genome editing with an enhanced ISDra2 TnpB system and deep learning-predicted omegaRNAs. Marquart KF, Mathis N, Mollaysa A, Muller S, Kissling L, Rothgangl T, Schmidheini L, Kulcsar PI, Allam A, Kaufmann MM, Matsushita M, Haenggi T, Cathomen T, Kopf M, Krauthammer M, Schwank G. Nat Methods. 2024 Sep 23. doi: 10.1038/s41592-024-02418-z. PubMed 39313558.
Backbone
  Vector backbone: pKM-U6-reRNA-acceptor-2xBbsI
  Vector type: Mammalian Expression
Growth in bacteria
  Bacterial resistance: Ampicillin, 100 μg/mL
  Growth temperature: 37°C
  Growth strain: NEB Stable
  Copy number: Unknown
Gene/Insert
  Gene/Insert name: reRNA-mmPCSK9
  gRNA/shRNA sequence: gacgtctttggtagagaagt
  Species: M. musculus (mouse)
  Entrez Gene: Pcsk9 (a.k.a. AI415265, AI747682, FH3, HCHOLA3, Narc1, PC9)
  Promoter: U6
  Cloning method: Restriction Enzyme; 5′ cloning site unknown (unknown if destroyed)
Terms and licenses: Academic/Nonprofit Terms; Industry Terms: Not Available to Industry
How to cite: pKM-U6-reRNA-mmPCSK9 was a gift from Gerald Schwank (Addgene plasmid # 205634 ; http://n2t.net/addgene:205634 ; RRID:Addgene_205634)
